# Supplementary material for: Asymmetric Biocatalytic Synthesis of 1‐Aryltetrahydro‐β‐carbolines Enabled by “Substrate Walking”
Source: Chemistry. 2020 Nov 3;26(69):16281–5. doi: 10.1002/chem.202004449 (PMC7756766; doi:10.1002/chem.202004449)
Supplement: Supplementary file 3 — Supplementary [file CHEM-26-16281-s003.zip › pET-28a(+)_CrSTR.gbk]

LOCUS       pET-28a(+)_CrSTR      6261 bp    DNA     circular UNA 2-MAY-2002
COMMENT     http://www.informaxinc.com
FEATURES             Location/Qualifiers
     Vector          join(1132..6261,1..158)
                     /origin="pET-28a(+) (5,368bp circular)Target vector: from
                     NdeI cut at 238^239 to XhoI cut at 158^159,
                     5,288bpOrientation: originalPlus strand 5':   no
                     changePlus strand 3':   no changeMinus strand 5':  no
                     changeMinus strand 3':  no change"
     terminator      complement(26..72)
                     /vntifkey="43"
                     /label="T7 terminator"
     protein_bind    complement(140..157)
                     /vntifkey="31"
                     /label="His tag"
     misc_feature    159..1131
                     /feature_type="Insertion"
                     /origin="CrSTR_gene_PCR (986bp linear)Fragment: from NdeI
                     cut at 6^7 to XhoI cut at 977^978, 971bpOrientation:
                     reverse complementedPlus strand 5':   no changePlus
                     strand 3':   no changeMinus strand 5':  no changeMinus
                     strand 3':  no change"
                     /label="CrSTR"
     protein_bind    complement(1136..1153)
                     /vntifkey="31"
                     /label="thrombin"
     protein_bind    complement(1163..1180)
                     /vntifkey="31"
                     /label="His tag"
     misc_feature    complement(1190..1192)
                     /feature_type="Translation Start Site"
                     /label="translation start"
     RBS             complement(1200..1205)
     CDS             complement(1236..1260)
                     /vntifkey="4"
                     /label="lac operator"
     promoter        complement(1263..1279)
                     /vntifkey="30"
                     /label="T7 promoter"
     CDS             1666..2745
                     /vntifkey="4"
                     /label="lac I"
     rep_origin      complement(4163..4782)
                     /vntifkey="33"
                     /label="pBR322 origin"
     gene            4888..5700
                     /vntifkey="4"
                     /label="Kan Resistance"
                     /label="KanR"
     rep_origin      complement(5796..6251)
                     /vntifkey="33"
                     /label="f1 origin"
ORIGIN
        1 ATCCGGATAT AGTTCCTCCT TTCAGCAAAA AACCCCTCAA GACCCGTTTA GAGGCCCCAA
       61 GGGGTTATGC TAGTTATTGC TCAGCGGTGG CAGCAGCCAA CTCAGCTTCC TTTCGGGCTT
      121 TGTTAGCAGC CGGATCTCAG TGGTGGTGGT GGTGGTGCTC GAgTTAGCTG CTCACATAGC
      181 TGTTGCCTTT GTTATCATGA TCATCATAAA CCAGAATACC AACGCTGCTA TGAAACAGGC
      241 TACCAATATA CAGCAGGCCA TCATGTTCTT GAATCTGCTC AAAATGTTCA CCTTCATAAG
      301 GCGGAGGCAG CGGGATAACC TGCAGGATAT TACCAAAACC ATCGAATTTA ATGCCACGGC
      361 TAACAACGCG ACCATGCTGA CCACCATCCA GTTCTTCGCT GCTGCTCACC CAAAAATGAC
      421 CGTCGCTATT ACGTTTAATG TTACCCGGAT TCGGAATGGT AACCAGAAAT TCGGCACTAC
      481 CTTTTTTAGG ACCTTCCAGC CAATATTTCA CAATGCGGTT GCTCAGAAAT TCTGCAACAA
      541 CAACAAAGCT ACCATCTGCG CTAATTTCTG CACCACCCGG AACATGCAGT TCTTTCAGCA
      601 GCAGGGTGGT TTCTTTGGTG CTCGGATCAT ATTTCATCAG ACGACCGGTA CGATCGCTGG
      661 TATTCATAAT TTCTTCAACA CCTTCCGGAC TATCATCATG GATGCTGCTA ACATCGGTAA
      721 AATACACAAT ACCGGTACGC TGATCAACGG TAACTGCATA CAGCCATTTA AACGGAACAC
      781 CCTGCACGCT GGTTGCCAGC TGGGTTGCGT AACCACCTTC TTTACCAACA ACGCACAGAT
      841 GATAATGGCC ATCCACGATA TACATCTGGC TGTTTTTATA ATCATAGCTA ATATCATAGG
      901 TACGACCACA CAGCGGACGT TTTTCCGGGT CGGTACTATT TTCACAAAAG GCTTTATTCC
      961 AAAACGGGCT TGCATAGGCA AAATCGGTAA AGCCGCTATT CGGACCTTCA TATTTGATAA
     1021 CACGACCATC CTGAACGCTG GTATAAAAGC CTTTATCGGT GCTATCAAAG GTAAATGCAT
     1081 TCGGTGCATA GCTCGGGCTT TCAATAAAGA TTTTTTTCAG AATCGGGCTc aTATGGCTGC
     1141 CGCGCGGCAC CAGGCCGCTG CTGTGATGAT GATGATGATG GCTGCTGCCC ATGGTATATC
     1201 TCCTTCTTAA AGTTAAACAA AATTATTTCT AGAGGGGAAT TGTTATCCGC TCACAATTCC
     1261 CCTATAGTGA GTCGTATTAA TTTCGCGGGA TCGAGATCTC GATCCTCTAC GCCGGACGCA
     1321 TCGTGGCCGG CATCACCGGC GCCACAGGTG CGGTTGCTGG CGCCTATATC GCCGACATCA
     1381 CCGATGGGGA AGATCGGGCT CGCCACTTCG GGCTCATGAG CGCTTGTTTC GGCGTGGGTA
     1441 TGGTGGCAGG CCCCGTGGCC GGGGGACTGT TGGGCGCCAT CTCCTTGCAT GCACCATTCC
     1501 TTGCGGCGGC GGTGCTCAAC GGCCTCAACC TACTACTGGG CTGCTTCCTA ATGCAGGAGT
     1561 CGCATAAGGG AGAGCGTCGA GATCCCGGAC ACCATCGAAT GGCGCAAAAC CTTTCGCGGT
     1621 ATGGCATGAT AGCGCCCGGA AGAGAGTCAA TTCAGGGTGG TGAATGTGAA ACCAGTAACG
     1681 TTATACGATG TCGCAGAGTA TGCCGGTGTC TCTTATCAGA CCGTTTCCCG CGTGGTGAAC
     1741 CAGGCCAGCC ACGTTTCTGC GAAAACGCGG GAAAAAGTGG AAGCGGCGAT GGCGGAGCTG
     1801 AATTACATTC CCAACCGCGT GGCACAACAA CTGGCGGGCA AACAGTCGTT GCTGATTGGC
     1861 GTTGCCACCT CCAGTCTGGC CCTGCACGCG CCGTCGCAAA TTGTCGCGGC GATTAAATCT
     1921 CGCGCCGATC AACTGGGTGC CAGCGTGGTG GTGTCGATGG TAGAACGAAG CGGCGTCGAA
     1981 GCCTGTAAAG CGGCGGTGCA CAATCTTCTC GCGCAACGCG TCAGTGGGCT GATCATTAAC
     2041 TATCCGCTGG ATGACCAGGA TGCCATTGCT GTGGAAGCTG CCTGCACTAA TGTTCCGGCG
     2101 TTATTTCTTG ATGTCTCTGA CCAGACACCC ATCAACAGTA TTATTTTCTC CCATGAAGAC
     2161 GGTACGCGAC TGGGCGTGGA GCATCTGGTC GCATTGGGTC ACCAGCAAAT CGCGCTGTTA
     2221 GCGGGCCCAT TAAGTTCTGT CTCGGCGCGT CTGCGTCTGG CTGGCTGGCA TAAATATCTC
     2281 ACTCGCAATC AAATTCAGCC GATAGCGGAA CGGGAAGGCG ACTGGAGTGC CATGTCCGGT
     2341 TTTCAACAAA CCATGCAAAT GCTGAATGAG GGCATCGTTC CCACTGCGAT GCTGGTTGCC
     2401 AACGATCAGA TGGCGCTGGG CGCAATGCGC GCCATTACCG AGTCCGGGCT GCGCGTTGGT
     2461 GCGGATATCT CGGTAGTGGG ATACGACGAT ACCGAAGACA GCTCATGTTA TATCCCGCCG
     2521 TTAACCACCA TCAAACAGGA TTTTCGCCTG CTGGGGCAAA CCAGCGTGGA CCGCTTGCTG
     2581 CAACTCTCTC AGGGCCAGGC GGTGAAGGGC AATCAGCTGT TGCCCGTCTC ACTGGTGAAA
     2641 AGAAAAACCA CCCTGGCGCC CAATACGCAA ACCGCCTCTC CCCGCGCGTT GGCCGATTCA
     2701 TTAATGCAGC TGGCACGACA GGTTTCCCGA CTGGAAAGCG GGCAGTGAGC GCAACGCAAT
     2761 TAATGTAAGT TAGCTCACTC ATTAGGCACC GGGATCTCGA CCGATGCCCT TGAGAGCCTT
     2821 CAACCCAGTC AGCTCCTTCC GGTGGGCGCG GGGCATGACT ATCGTCGCCG CACTTATGAC
     2881 TGTCTTCTTT ATCATGCAAC TCGTAGGACA GGTGCCGGCA GCGCTCTGGG TCATTTTCGG
     2941 CGAGGACCGC TTTCGCTGGA GCGCGACGAT GATCGGCCTG TCGCTTGCGG TATTCGGAAT
     3001 CTTGCACGCC CTCGCTCAAG CCTTCGTCAC TGGTCCCGCC ACCAAACGTT TCGGCGAGAA
     3061 GCAGGCCATT ATCGCCGGCA TGGCGGCCCC ACGGGTGCGC ATGATCGTGC TCCTGTCGTT
     3121 GAGGACCCGG CTAGGCTGGC GGGGTTGCCT TACTGGTTAG CAGAATGAAT CACCGATACG
     3181 CGAGCGAACG TGAAGCGACT GCTGCTGCAA AACGTCTGCG ACCTGAGCAA CAACATGAAT
     3241 GGTCTTCGGT TTCCGTGTTT CGTAAAGTCT GGAAACGCGG AAGTCAGCGC CCTGCACCAT
     3301 TATGTTCCGG ATCTGCATCG CAGGATGCTG CTGGCTACCC TGTGGAACAC CTACATCTGT
     3361 ATTAACGAAG CGCTGGCATT GACCCTGAGT GATTTTTCTC TGGTCCCGCC GCATCCATAC
     3421 CGCCAGTTGT TTACCCTCAC AACGTTCCAG TAACCGGGCA TGTTCATCAT CAGTAACCCG
     3481 TATCGTGAGC ATCCTCTCTC GTTTCATCGG TATCATTACC CCCATGAACA GAAATCCCCC
     3541 TTACACGGAG GCATCAGTGA CCAAACAGGA AAAAACCGCC CTTAACATGG CCCGCTTTAT
     3601 CAGAAGCCAG ACATTAACGC TTCTGGAGAA ACTCAACGAG CTGGACGCGG ATGAACAGGC
     3661 AGACATCTGT GAATCGCTTC ACGACCACGC TGATGAGCTT TACCGCAGCT GCCTCGCGCG
     3721 TTTCGGTGAT GACGGTGAAA ACCTCTGACA CATGCAGCTC CCGGAGACGG TCACAGCTTG
     3781 TCTGTAAGCG GATGCCGGGA GCAGACAAGC CCGTCAGGGC GCGTCAGCGG GTGTTGGCGG
     3841 GTGTCGGGGC GCAGCCATGA CCCAGTCACG TAGCGATAGC GGAGTGTATA CTGGCTTAAC
     3901 TATGCGGCAT CAGAGCAGAT TGTACTGAGA GTGCACCATA TATGCGGTGT GAAATACCGC
     3961 ACAGATGCGT AAGGAGAAAA TACCGCATCA GGCGCTCTTC CGCTTCCTCG CTCACTGACT
     4021 CGCTGCGCTC GGTCGTTCGG CTGCGGCGAG CGGTATCAGC TCACTCAAAG GCGGTAATAC
     4081 GGTTATCCAC AGAATCAGGG GATAACGCAG GAAAGAACAT GTGAGCAAAA GGCCAGCAAA
     4141 AGGCCAGGAA CCGTAAAAAG GCCGCGTTGC TGGCGTTTTT CCATAGGCTC CGCCCCCCTG
     4201 ACGAGCATCA CAAAAATCGA CGCTCAAGTC AGAGGTGGCG AAACCCGACA GGACTATAAA
     4261 GATACCAGGC GTTTCCCCCT GGAAGCTCCC TCGTGCGCTC TCCTGTTCCG ACCCTGCCGC
     4321 TTACCGGATA CCTGTCCGCC TTTCTCCCTT CGGGAAGCGT GGCGCTTTCT CATAGCTCAC
     4381 GCTGTAGGTA TCTCAGTTCG GTGTAGGTCG TTCGCTCCAA GCTGGGCTGT GTGCACGAAC
     4441 CCCCCGTTCA GCCCGACCGC TGCGCCTTAT CCGGTAACTA TCGTCTTGAG TCCAACCCGG
     4501 TAAGACACGA CTTATCGCCA CTGGCAGCAG CCACTGGTAA CAGGATTAGC AGAGCGAGGT
     4561 ATGTAGGCGG TGCTACAGAG TTCTTGAAGT GGTGGCCTAA CTACGGCTAC ACTAGAAGGA
     4621 CAGTATTTGG TATCTGCGCT CTGCTGAAGC CAGTTACCTT CGGAAAAAGA GTTGGTAGCT
     4681 CTTGATCCGG CAAACAAACC ACCGCTGGTA GCGGTGGTTT TTTTGTTTGC AAGCAGCAGA
     4741 TTACGCGCAG AAAAAAAGGA TCTCAAGAAG ATCCTTTGAT CTTTTCTACG GGGTCTGACG
     4801 CTCAGTGGAA CGAAAACTCA CGTTAAGGGA TTTTGGTCAT GAACAATAAA ACTGTCTGCT
     4861 TACATAAACA GTAATACAAG GGGTGTTATG AGCCATATTC AACGGGAAAC GTCTTGCTCT
     4921 AGGCCGCGAT TAAATTCCAA CATGGATGCT GATTTATATG GGTATAAATG GGCTCGCGAT
     4981 AATGTCGGGC AATCAGGTGC GACAATCTAT CGATTGTATG GGAAGCCCGA TGCGCCAGAG
     5041 TTGTTTCTGA AACATGGCAA AGGTAGCGTT GCCAATGATG TTACAGATGA GATGGTCAGA
     5101 CTAAACTGGC TGACGGAATT TATGCCTCTT CCGACCATCA AGCATTTTAT CCGTACTCCT
     5161 GATGATGCAT GGTTACTCAC CACTGCGATC CCCGGGAAAA CAGCATTCCA GGTATTAGAA
     5221 GAATATCCTG ATTCAGGTGA AAATATTGTT GATGCGCTGG CAGTGTTCCT GCGCCGGTTG
     5281 CATTCGATTC CTGTTTGTAA TTGTCCTTTT AACAGCGATC GCGTATTTCG TCTCGCTCAG
     5341 GCGCAATCAC GAATGAATAA CGGTTTGGTT GATGCGAGTG ATTTTGATGA CGAGCGTAAT
     5401 GGCTGGCCTG TTGAACAAGT CTGGAAAGAA ATGCATAAAC TTTTGCCATT CTCACCGGAT
     5461 TCAGTCGTCA CTCATGGTGA TTTCTCACTT GATAACCTTA TTTTTGACGA GGGGAAATTA
     5521 ATAGGTTGTA TTGATGTTGG ACGAGTCGGA ATCGCAGACC GATACCAGGA TCTTGCCATC
     5581 CTATGGAACT GCCTCGGTGA GTTTTCTCCT TCATTACAGA AACGGCTTTT TCAAAAATAT
     5641 GGTATTGATA ATCCTGATAT GAATAAATTG CAGTTTCATT TGATGCTCGA TGAGTTTTTC
     5701 TAAGAATTAA TTCATGAGCG GATACATATT TGAATGTATT TAGAAAAATA AACAAATAGG
     5761 GGTTCCGCGC ACATTTCCCC GAAAAGTGCC ACCTAAATTG TAAGCGTTAA TATTTTGTTA
     5821 AAATTCGCGT TAAATTTTTG TTAAATCAGC TCATTTTTTA ACCAATAGGC CGAAATCGGC
     5881 AAAATCCCTT ATAAATCAAA AGAATAGACC GAGATAGGGT NNNNNNNNNN NNNNNNNNNN
     5941 NNNNNNNNNN NNNNNNNAAA GAACGTGGAC TCCAACGTCA AAGGNNNNNN NNNNNNNNNN
     6001 NNNNNNNNNN NNNNNNNNNN NNNNNNNNNN NNNTNNNNNN NNNNNNNNNN NNNNNNNNNN
     6061 NNNNNNNNNN NNNNNNNNNN NNNNNNNNNN NNNNNNNNNN NNNNNNNNNN NNNNNNNNNN
     6121 NNNNNGNNNN NNNNNNNNNN NNNNNNNNNN NNNNNNNNNN NNNNNNNNNN NNNNNNNNNN
     6181 NNNNNNNNNN NNNNNNNNNN NNNNNNNNNN NNNNNNNNNN NNNNNNNNNN NNNNNNNNNN
     6241 NNNNNNNNNN CCCATTCGCC A
//
