# Supplementary material for: Asymmetric Biocatalytic Synthesis of 1‐Aryltetrahydro‐β‐carbolines Enabled by “Substrate Walking”
Source: Chemistry. 2020 Nov 3;26(69):16281–5. doi: 10.1002/chem.202004449 (PMC7756766; doi:10.1002/chem.202004449)
Supplement: Supplementary file 3 — Supplementary [file CHEM-26-16281-s003.zip › pET-28a(+)_OpSTR.gbk]

LOCUS       pET-28a(+)_OpSTR      6282 bp    DNA     circular UNA 2-MAY-2002
COMMENT     http://www.informaxinc.com
FEATURES             Location/Qualifiers
     Vector          join(1153..6282,1..158)
                     /origin="pET-28a(+) (5,368bp circular)Target vector: from
                     NdeI cut at 238^239 to XhoI cut at 158^159,
                     5,288bpOrientation: originalPlus strand 5':   no
                     changePlus strand 3':   no changeMinus strand 5':  no
                     changeMinus strand 3':  no change"
     terminator      complement(26..72)
                     /vntifkey="43"
                     /label="T7 terminator"
     protein_bind    complement(140..157)
                     /vntifkey="31"
                     /label="His tag"
     misc_feature    159..1152
                     /feature_type="Insertion"
                     /origin="OpSTR_gene_PCR (1,007bp linear)Fragment: from
                     NdeI cut at 6^7 to XhoI cut at 998^999, 992bpOrientation:
                     reverse complementedPlus strand 5':   no changePlus
                     strand 3':   no changeMinus strand 5':  no changeMinus
                     strand 3':  no change"
                     /label="OpSTR"
     protein_bind    complement(1157..1174)
                     /vntifkey="31"
                     /label="thrombin"
     protein_bind    complement(1184..1201)
                     /vntifkey="31"
                     /label="His tag"
     misc_feature    complement(1211..1213)
                     /feature_type="Translation Start Site"
                     /label="translation start"
     RBS             complement(1221..1226)
     CDS             complement(1257..1281)
                     /vntifkey="4"
                     /label="lac operator"
     promoter        complement(1284..1300)
                     /vntifkey="30"
                     /label="T7 promoter"
     CDS             1687..2766
                     /vntifkey="4"
                     /label="lac I"
     rep_origin      complement(4184..4803)
                     /vntifkey="33"
                     /label="pBR322 origin"
     gene            4909..5721
                     /vntifkey="4"
                     /label="Kan Resistance"
                     /label="KanR"
     rep_origin      complement(5817..6272)
                     /vntifkey="33"
                     /label="f1 origin"
ORIGIN
        1 ATCCGGATAT AGTTCCTCCT TTCAGCAAAA AACCCCTCAA GACCCGTTTA GAGGCCCCAA
       61 GGGGTTATGC TAGTTATTGC TCAGCGGTGG CAGCAGCCAA CTCAGCTTCC TTTCGGGCTT
      121 TGTTAGCAGC CGGATCTCAG TGGTGGTGGT GGTGGTGCTC GAgTTAGCTG CCAAAGCTGC
      181 TAAATTCTTT AAAGCTTGCA TTCAGACCAC CGCTGTTTTT TTCTTGGTGG TGATCAACGC
      241 TGCTTTTATA GTTGTGCAGA ATGCCCACAA ATTCATGAAA CAGGCTACCA ACAAACAGGG
      301 CACCATCATG TTCTTGCACC TGTTCAATAT GTTCACCTTT ATACGGCAGC GGAATTGCCA
      361 CAACTTCCAG AATATTACCA AATTCATCAA AGCGAATACC ACGCGGTGTA ACGGTAATAC
      421 CATTATTATC GCTGCTTGCA ACCCAAAAAT CGCCATCTTT GGTACGTTTA ATGTTACCCG
      481 GACCACGAAC TTTCAGCAGA AATTCGCTGG TATTTGCTTT CGGACCTTTC AGCCAATATT
      541 TCAGAATACG ATGGCTTGCA AATTCACCCA CCAGAACAAA GCTACCATCT TTGCTAACTT
      601 CGGTGCCACC CGGAATATTC AGACCTTTCA TCAGAACGGT AACCTCTTCG GTGCTCGGAT
      661 CGTATTTAAT CAGGCGACCG GTGGTATCAT TAATGCGAAT GATATCCTGA ACACCACGAT
      721 CGTCATATTT GGTGCTAACA TCGGTAACAT AAACAAAACC TGCCTGCTGA TCAATTGCCA
      781 GTGCATACAG CCATTTAAAC TCAACACCAT CACCGCTGGT TGCCAGCTGA ATTGCATGAC
      841 CACCATCCGG ACCAACAAAA CCCAGACCAA AATAACAATC GGCAATATAC AGGCGCTGGG
      901 TTTCATAATG AAAGCCAAAA TCATAAACAC GACCACACAG CGGTTTCAGA TCCTGGTTGG
      961 TGTTATTTTC ACACAGTGCA TTATTCCAAA TCGGGCTTGC AACTGCATGG GTCAGAAATT
     1021 TGTTGCTCGG TTTATCATAT TTGATGATGC GACCATCTTC AACGCTTGCA TACAGTTCAC
     1081 CATCACTATC AAAGGCATAT GCATTCGGAC CATAGCTCGG TGCTTCAATA AATTCAAAAA
     1141 ATTCCGGACT caTATGGCTG CCGCGCGGCA CCAGGCCGCT GCTGTGATGA TGATGATGAT
     1201 GGCTGCTGCC CATGGTATAT CTCCTTCTTA AAGTTAAACA AAATTATTTC TAGAGGGGAA
     1261 TTGTTATCCG CTCACAATTC CCCTATAGTG AGTCGTATTA ATTTCGCGGG ATCGAGATCT
     1321 CGATCCTCTA CGCCGGACGC ATCGTGGCCG GCATCACCGG CGCCACAGGT GCGGTTGCTG
     1381 GCGCCTATAT CGCCGACATC ACCGATGGGG AAGATCGGGC TCGCCACTTC GGGCTCATGA
     1441 GCGCTTGTTT CGGCGTGGGT ATGGTGGCAG GCCCCGTGGC CGGGGGACTG TTGGGCGCCA
     1501 TCTCCTTGCA TGCACCATTC CTTGCGGCGG CGGTGCTCAA CGGCCTCAAC CTACTACTGG
     1561 GCTGCTTCCT AATGCAGGAG TCGCATAAGG GAGAGCGTCG AGATCCCGGA CACCATCGAA
     1621 TGGCGCAAAA CCTTTCGCGG TATGGCATGA TAGCGCCCGG AAGAGAGTCA ATTCAGGGTG
     1681 GTGAATGTGA AACCAGTAAC GTTATACGAT GTCGCAGAGT ATGCCGGTGT CTCTTATCAG
     1741 ACCGTTTCCC GCGTGGTGAA CCAGGCCAGC CACGTTTCTG CGAAAACGCG GGAAAAAGTG
     1801 GAAGCGGCGA TGGCGGAGCT GAATTACATT CCCAACCGCG TGGCACAACA ACTGGCGGGC
     1861 AAACAGTCGT TGCTGATTGG CGTTGCCACC TCCAGTCTGG CCCTGCACGC GCCGTCGCAA
     1921 ATTGTCGCGG CGATTAAATC TCGCGCCGAT CAACTGGGTG CCAGCGTGGT GGTGTCGATG
     1981 GTAGAACGAA GCGGCGTCGA AGCCTGTAAA GCGGCGGTGC ACAATCTTCT CGCGCAACGC
     2041 GTCAGTGGGC TGATCATTAA CTATCCGCTG GATGACCAGG ATGCCATTGC TGTGGAAGCT
     2101 GCCTGCACTA ATGTTCCGGC GTTATTTCTT GATGTCTCTG ACCAGACACC CATCAACAGT
     2161 ATTATTTTCT CCCATGAAGA CGGTACGCGA CTGGGCGTGG AGCATCTGGT CGCATTGGGT
     2221 CACCAGCAAA TCGCGCTGTT AGCGGGCCCA TTAAGTTCTG TCTCGGCGCG TCTGCGTCTG
     2281 GCTGGCTGGC ATAAATATCT CACTCGCAAT CAAATTCAGC CGATAGCGGA ACGGGAAGGC
     2341 GACTGGAGTG CCATGTCCGG TTTTCAACAA ACCATGCAAA TGCTGAATGA GGGCATCGTT
     2401 CCCACTGCGA TGCTGGTTGC CAACGATCAG ATGGCGCTGG GCGCAATGCG CGCCATTACC
     2461 GAGTCCGGGC TGCGCGTTGG TGCGGATATC TCGGTAGTGG GATACGACGA TACCGAAGAC
     2521 AGCTCATGTT ATATCCCGCC GTTAACCACC ATCAAACAGG ATTTTCGCCT GCTGGGGCAA
     2581 ACCAGCGTGG ACCGCTTGCT GCAACTCTCT CAGGGCCAGG CGGTGAAGGG CAATCAGCTG
     2641 TTGCCCGTCT CACTGGTGAA AAGAAAAACC ACCCTGGCGC CCAATACGCA AACCGCCTCT
     2701 CCCCGCGCGT TGGCCGATTC ATTAATGCAG CTGGCACGAC AGGTTTCCCG ACTGGAAAGC
     2761 GGGCAGTGAG CGCAACGCAA TTAATGTAAG TTAGCTCACT CATTAGGCAC CGGGATCTCG
     2821 ACCGATGCCC TTGAGAGCCT TCAACCCAGT CAGCTCCTTC CGGTGGGCGC GGGGCATGAC
     2881 TATCGTCGCC GCACTTATGA CTGTCTTCTT TATCATGCAA CTCGTAGGAC AGGTGCCGGC
     2941 AGCGCTCTGG GTCATTTTCG GCGAGGACCG CTTTCGCTGG AGCGCGACGA TGATCGGCCT
     3001 GTCGCTTGCG GTATTCGGAA TCTTGCACGC CCTCGCTCAA GCCTTCGTCA CTGGTCCCGC
     3061 CACCAAACGT TTCGGCGAGA AGCAGGCCAT TATCGCCGGC ATGGCGGCCC CACGGGTGCG
     3121 CATGATCGTG CTCCTGTCGT TGAGGACCCG GCTAGGCTGG CGGGGTTGCC TTACTGGTTA
     3181 GCAGAATGAA TCACCGATAC GCGAGCGAAC GTGAAGCGAC TGCTGCTGCA AAACGTCTGC
     3241 GACCTGAGCA ACAACATGAA TGGTCTTCGG TTTCCGTGTT TCGTAAAGTC TGGAAACGCG
     3301 GAAGTCAGCG CCCTGCACCA TTATGTTCCG GATCTGCATC GCAGGATGCT GCTGGCTACC
     3361 CTGTGGAACA CCTACATCTG TATTAACGAA GCGCTGGCAT TGACCCTGAG TGATTTTTCT
     3421 CTGGTCCCGC CGCATCCATA CCGCCAGTTG TTTACCCTCA CAACGTTCCA GTAACCGGGC
     3481 ATGTTCATCA TCAGTAACCC GTATCGTGAG CATCCTCTCT CGTTTCATCG GTATCATTAC
     3541 CCCCATGAAC AGAAATCCCC CTTACACGGA GGCATCAGTG ACCAAACAGG AAAAAACCGC
     3601 CCTTAACATG GCCCGCTTTA TCAGAAGCCA GACATTAACG CTTCTGGAGA AACTCAACGA
     3661 GCTGGACGCG GATGAACAGG CAGACATCTG TGAATCGCTT CACGACCACG CTGATGAGCT
     3721 TTACCGCAGC TGCCTCGCGC GTTTCGGTGA TGACGGTGAA AACCTCTGAC ACATGCAGCT
     3781 CCCGGAGACG GTCACAGCTT GTCTGTAAGC GGATGCCGGG AGCAGACAAG CCCGTCAGGG
     3841 CGCGTCAGCG GGTGTTGGCG GGTGTCGGGG CGCAGCCATG ACCCAGTCAC GTAGCGATAG
     3901 CGGAGTGTAT ACTGGCTTAA CTATGCGGCA TCAGAGCAGA TTGTACTGAG AGTGCACCAT
     3961 ATATGCGGTG TGAAATACCG CACAGATGCG TAAGGAGAAA ATACCGCATC AGGCGCTCTT
     4021 CCGCTTCCTC GCTCACTGAC TCGCTGCGCT CGGTCGTTCG GCTGCGGCGA GCGGTATCAG
     4081 CTCACTCAAA GGCGGTAATA CGGTTATCCA CAGAATCAGG GGATAACGCA GGAAAGAACA
     4141 TGTGAGCAAA AGGCCAGCAA AAGGCCAGGA ACCGTAAAAA GGCCGCGTTG CTGGCGTTTT
     4201 TCCATAGGCT CCGCCCCCCT GACGAGCATC ACAAAAATCG ACGCTCAAGT CAGAGGTGGC
     4261 GAAACCCGAC AGGACTATAA AGATACCAGG CGTTTCCCCC TGGAAGCTCC CTCGTGCGCT
     4321 CTCCTGTTCC GACCCTGCCG CTTACCGGAT ACCTGTCCGC CTTTCTCCCT TCGGGAAGCG
     4381 TGGCGCTTTC TCATAGCTCA CGCTGTAGGT ATCTCAGTTC GGTGTAGGTC GTTCGCTCCA
     4441 AGCTGGGCTG TGTGCACGAA CCCCCCGTTC AGCCCGACCG CTGCGCCTTA TCCGGTAACT
     4501 ATCGTCTTGA GTCCAACCCG GTAAGACACG ACTTATCGCC ACTGGCAGCA GCCACTGGTA
     4561 ACAGGATTAG CAGAGCGAGG TATGTAGGCG GTGCTACAGA GTTCTTGAAG TGGTGGCCTA
     4621 ACTACGGCTA CACTAGAAGG ACAGTATTTG GTATCTGCGC TCTGCTGAAG CCAGTTACCT
     4681 TCGGAAAAAG AGTTGGTAGC TCTTGATCCG GCAAACAAAC CACCGCTGGT AGCGGTGGTT
     4741 TTTTTGTTTG CAAGCAGCAG ATTACGCGCA GAAAAAAAGG ATCTCAAGAA GATCCTTTGA
     4801 TCTTTTCTAC GGGGTCTGAC GCTCAGTGGA ACGAAAACTC ACGTTAAGGG ATTTTGGTCA
     4861 TGAACAATAA AACTGTCTGC TTACATAAAC AGTAATACAA GGGGTGTTAT GAGCCATATT
     4921 CAACGGGAAA CGTCTTGCTC TAGGCCGCGA TTAAATTCCA ACATGGATGC TGATTTATAT
     4981 GGGTATAAAT GGGCTCGCGA TAATGTCGGG CAATCAGGTG CGACAATCTA TCGATTGTAT
     5041 GGGAAGCCCG ATGCGCCAGA GTTGTTTCTG AAACATGGCA AAGGTAGCGT TGCCAATGAT
     5101 GTTACAGATG AGATGGTCAG ACTAAACTGG CTGACGGAAT TTATGCCTCT TCCGACCATC
     5161 AAGCATTTTA TCCGTACTCC TGATGATGCA TGGTTACTCA CCACTGCGAT CCCCGGGAAA
     5221 ACAGCATTCC AGGTATTAGA AGAATATCCT GATTCAGGTG AAAATATTGT TGATGCGCTG
     5281 GCAGTGTTCC TGCGCCGGTT GCATTCGATT CCTGTTTGTA ATTGTCCTTT TAACAGCGAT
     5341 CGCGTATTTC GTCTCGCTCA GGCGCAATCA CGAATGAATA ACGGTTTGGT TGATGCGAGT
     5401 GATTTTGATG ACGAGCGTAA TGGCTGGCCT GTTGAACAAG TCTGGAAAGA AATGCATAAA
     5461 CTTTTGCCAT TCTCACCGGA TTCAGTCGTC ACTCATGGTG ATTTCTCACT TGATAACCTT
     5521 ATTTTTGACG AGGGGAAATT AATAGGTTGT ATTGATGTTG GACGAGTCGG AATCGCAGAC
     5581 CGATACCAGG ATCTTGCCAT CCTATGGAAC TGCCTCGGTG AGTTTTCTCC TTCATTACAG
     5641 AAACGGCTTT TTCAAAAATA TGGTATTGAT AATCCTGATA TGAATAAATT GCAGTTTCAT
     5701 TTGATGCTCG ATGAGTTTTT CTAAGAATTA ATTCATGAGC GGATACATAT TTGAATGTAT
     5761 TTAGAAAAAT AAACAAATAG GGGTTCCGCG CACATTTCCC CGAAAAGTGC CACCTAAATT
     5821 GTAAGCGTTA ATATTTTGTT AAAATTCGCG TTAAATTTTT GTTAAATCAG CTCATTTTTT
     5881 AACCAATAGG CCGAAATCGG CAAAATCCCT TATAAATCAA AAGAATAGAC CGAGATAGGG
     5941 TNNNNNNNNN NNNNNNNNNN NNNNNNNNNN NNNNNNNNAA AGAACGTGGA CTCCAACGTC
     6001 AAAGGNNNNN NNNNNNNNNN NNNNNNNNNN NNNNNNNNNN NNNNNNNNNN NNNNTNNNNN
     6061 NNNNNNNNNN NNNNNNNNNN NNNNNNNNNN NNNNNNNNNN NNNNNNNNNN NNNNNNNNNN
     6121 NNNNNNNNNN NNNNNNNNNN NNNNNNGNNN NNNNNNNNNN NNNNNNNNNN NNNNNNNNNN
     6181 NNNNNNNNNN NNNNNNNNNN NNNNNNNNNN NNNNNNNNNN NNNNNNNNNN NNNNNNNNNN
     6241 NNNNNNNNNN NNNNNNNNNN NNNNNNNNNN NCCCATTCGC CA
//
