# Supplementary material for: Asymmetric Biocatalytic Synthesis of 1‐Aryltetrahydro‐β‐carbolines Enabled by “Substrate Walking”
Source: Chemistry. 2020 Nov 3;26(69):16281–5. doi: 10.1002/chem.202004449 (PMC7756766; doi:10.1002/chem.202004449)
Supplement: Supplementary file 3 — Supplementary [file CHEM-26-16281-s003.zip › pET-28a(+)_RsSTR.gbk]

LOCUS       pET-28a(+)_RsSTR      6249 bp    DNA     circular UNA 2-MAY-2002
COMMENT     http://www.informaxinc.com
FEATURES             Location/Qualifiers
     Vector          join(1120..6249,1..158)
                     /origin="pET-28a(+) (5,368bp circular)Target vector: from
                     NdeI cut at 238^239 to XhoI cut at 158^159,
                     5,288bpOrientation: originalPlus strand 5':   no
                     changePlus strand 3':   no changeMinus strand 5':  no
                     changeMinus strand 3':  no change"
     terminator      complement(26..72)
                     /vntifkey="43"
                     /label="T7 terminator"
     protein_bind    complement(140..157)
                     /vntifkey="31"
                     /label="His tag"
     misc_feature    159..1119
                     /feature_type="Insertion"
                     /origin="RsSTR_gene_PCR (974bp linear)Fragment: from NdeI
                     cut at 6^7 to XhoI cut at 965^966, 959bpOrientation:
                     reverse complementedPlus strand 5':   no changePlus
                     strand 3':   no changeMinus strand 5':  no changeMinus
                     strand 3':  no change"
                     /label="RsSTR"
     protein_bind    complement(1124..1141)
                     /vntifkey="31"
                     /label="thrombin"
     protein_bind    complement(1151..1168)
                     /vntifkey="31"
                     /label="His tag"
     misc_feature    complement(1178..1180)
                     /feature_type="Translation Start Site"
                     /label="translation start"
     RBS             complement(1188..1193)
     CDS             complement(1224..1248)
                     /vntifkey="4"
                     /label="lac operator"
     promoter        complement(1251..1267)
                     /vntifkey="30"
                     /label="T7 promoter"
     CDS             1654..2733
                     /vntifkey="4"
                     /label="lac I"
     rep_origin      complement(4151..4770)
                     /vntifkey="33"
                     /label="pBR322 origin"
     gene            4876..5688
                     /vntifkey="4"
                     /label="Kan Resistance"
                     /label="KanR"
     rep_origin      complement(5784..6239)
                     /vntifkey="33"
                     /label="f1 origin"
ORIGIN
        1 ATCCGGATAT AGTTCCTCCT TTCAGCAAAA AACCCCTCAA GACCCGTTTA GAGGCCCCAA
       61 GGGGTTATGC TAGTTATTGC TCAGCGGTGG CAGCAGCCAA CTCAGCTTCC TTTCGGGCTT
      121 TGTTAGCAGC CGGATCTCAG TGGTGGTGGT GGTGGTGCTC GAgTTAGTGG CTGCTCACAA
      181 AGCTGTTACC TTTTTTATCA TACACCAGAA TACCAACGCT ACCATGAAAC AGGGTGCCAA
      241 TATACAGCAG GCCATCATGT TCTTGAATCT GCTCAAAATG TTCACCGGCA AAAGGCGGAG
      301 GCAGCGGAAT AACTTCCAGG ATGTTGCCAA ATTCATCGAA TTTAATGCCT TTCGGATCAA
      361 CGCGACCATG CATATTACCA TCCAGTTCTT CGCTGCTGCT AACCCAAAAA TGACCATCGG
      421 CATTACGTTT AATGTTACCC GGATTCGGAA TTTTAACCAG AACTTCTGCG GTGCCTTTTT
      481 TAGGACCTTC CAGCCAATAT TTCACAATCT GATGGCTCAG AAATTCGGCA ACCAGAACAA
      541 AGCTGCTATC TGCGCTAACT TCTGCACCAC CCGGAACATG CAGTTCTTTC AGCAGCAGGG
      601 TGGTTTCTTT GGTGCTCGGA TCGTATTTAA TCAGACGACC GGTTTTATCG CTGGTATCCA
      661 TAATCTGCTG CACACCACGA TCGTCATACA GGGTGCTAAC ATCGGTAAAA TACACAATAC
      721 CGGTACGCTG ATCAACGGTA ACTGCATACA GCCATTTAAA CGGAACACCA TCAACGCTGG
      781 TTGCCAGCTG GGTTGCATGA CCACCTTCGC TACCAACAAC GCTCAGATGA TAATAACAAT
      841 CCACGATATA CAGCTGGTTG TTCTGCAGAT TATAGCTAAT ATCATAGGTA CGACCACACA
      901 GCGGACGTTT TTCGGCATCG GTGCTATTTT CACAAAAGGC TTTATTCCAA TACGGGCTTG
      961 CATAGGCAAA ATCCACAAAG CCGCTATTCG GACCTTCATA TTTGATAACA CGACCATCCT
     1021 GAACGCTGGT ATAAAAGCCT TTGTTGGTGC TATCAAAGGT AAAGCTATTC GGTGCATAGC
     1081 TCGGTGCTTC AATCAGAATT TCTTTCAGAA TCGGGCTcaT ATGGCTGCCG CGCGGCACCA
     1141 GGCCGCTGCT GTGATGATGA TGATGATGGC TGCTGCCCAT GGTATATCTC CTTCTTAAAG
     1201 TTAAACAAAA TTATTTCTAG AGGGGAATTG TTATCCGCTC ACAATTCCCC TATAGTGAGT
     1261 CGTATTAATT TCGCGGGATC GAGATCTCGA TCCTCTACGC CGGACGCATC GTGGCCGGCA
     1321 TCACCGGCGC CACAGGTGCG GTTGCTGGCG CCTATATCGC CGACATCACC GATGGGGAAG
     1381 ATCGGGCTCG CCACTTCGGG CTCATGAGCG CTTGTTTCGG CGTGGGTATG GTGGCAGGCC
     1441 CCGTGGCCGG GGGACTGTTG GGCGCCATCT CCTTGCATGC ACCATTCCTT GCGGCGGCGG
     1501 TGCTCAACGG CCTCAACCTA CTACTGGGCT GCTTCCTAAT GCAGGAGTCG CATAAGGGAG
     1561 AGCGTCGAGA TCCCGGACAC CATCGAATGG CGCAAAACCT TTCGCGGTAT GGCATGATAG
     1621 CGCCCGGAAG AGAGTCAATT CAGGGTGGTG AATGTGAAAC CAGTAACGTT ATACGATGTC
     1681 GCAGAGTATG CCGGTGTCTC TTATCAGACC GTTTCCCGCG TGGTGAACCA GGCCAGCCAC
     1741 GTTTCTGCGA AAACGCGGGA AAAAGTGGAA GCGGCGATGG CGGAGCTGAA TTACATTCCC
     1801 AACCGCGTGG CACAACAACT GGCGGGCAAA CAGTCGTTGC TGATTGGCGT TGCCACCTCC
     1861 AGTCTGGCCC TGCACGCGCC GTCGCAAATT GTCGCGGCGA TTAAATCTCG CGCCGATCAA
     1921 CTGGGTGCCA GCGTGGTGGT GTCGATGGTA GAACGAAGCG GCGTCGAAGC CTGTAAAGCG
     1981 GCGGTGCACA ATCTTCTCGC GCAACGCGTC AGTGGGCTGA TCATTAACTA TCCGCTGGAT
     2041 GACCAGGATG CCATTGCTGT GGAAGCTGCC TGCACTAATG TTCCGGCGTT ATTTCTTGAT
     2101 GTCTCTGACC AGACACCCAT CAACAGTATT ATTTTCTCCC ATGAAGACGG TACGCGACTG
     2161 GGCGTGGAGC ATCTGGTCGC ATTGGGTCAC CAGCAAATCG CGCTGTTAGC GGGCCCATTA
     2221 AGTTCTGTCT CGGCGCGTCT GCGTCTGGCT GGCTGGCATA AATATCTCAC TCGCAATCAA
     2281 ATTCAGCCGA TAGCGGAACG GGAAGGCGAC TGGAGTGCCA TGTCCGGTTT TCAACAAACC
     2341 ATGCAAATGC TGAATGAGGG CATCGTTCCC ACTGCGATGC TGGTTGCCAA CGATCAGATG
     2401 GCGCTGGGCG CAATGCGCGC CATTACCGAG TCCGGGCTGC GCGTTGGTGC GGATATCTCG
     2461 GTAGTGGGAT ACGACGATAC CGAAGACAGC TCATGTTATA TCCCGCCGTT AACCACCATC
     2521 AAACAGGATT TTCGCCTGCT GGGGCAAACC AGCGTGGACC GCTTGCTGCA ACTCTCTCAG
     2581 GGCCAGGCGG TGAAGGGCAA TCAGCTGTTG CCCGTCTCAC TGGTGAAAAG AAAAACCACC
     2641 CTGGCGCCCA ATACGCAAAC CGCCTCTCCC CGCGCGTTGG CCGATTCATT AATGCAGCTG
     2701 GCACGACAGG TTTCCCGACT GGAAAGCGGG CAGTGAGCGC AACGCAATTA ATGTAAGTTA
     2761 GCTCACTCAT TAGGCACCGG GATCTCGACC GATGCCCTTG AGAGCCTTCA ACCCAGTCAG
     2821 CTCCTTCCGG TGGGCGCGGG GCATGACTAT CGTCGCCGCA CTTATGACTG TCTTCTTTAT
     2881 CATGCAACTC GTAGGACAGG TGCCGGCAGC GCTCTGGGTC ATTTTCGGCG AGGACCGCTT
     2941 TCGCTGGAGC GCGACGATGA TCGGCCTGTC GCTTGCGGTA TTCGGAATCT TGCACGCCCT
     3001 CGCTCAAGCC TTCGTCACTG GTCCCGCCAC CAAACGTTTC GGCGAGAAGC AGGCCATTAT
     3061 CGCCGGCATG GCGGCCCCAC GGGTGCGCAT GATCGTGCTC CTGTCGTTGA GGACCCGGCT
     3121 AGGCTGGCGG GGTTGCCTTA CTGGTTAGCA GAATGAATCA CCGATACGCG AGCGAACGTG
     3181 AAGCGACTGC TGCTGCAAAA CGTCTGCGAC CTGAGCAACA ACATGAATGG TCTTCGGTTT
     3241 CCGTGTTTCG TAAAGTCTGG AAACGCGGAA GTCAGCGCCC TGCACCATTA TGTTCCGGAT
     3301 CTGCATCGCA GGATGCTGCT GGCTACCCTG TGGAACACCT ACATCTGTAT TAACGAAGCG
     3361 CTGGCATTGA CCCTGAGTGA TTTTTCTCTG GTCCCGCCGC ATCCATACCG CCAGTTGTTT
     3421 ACCCTCACAA CGTTCCAGTA ACCGGGCATG TTCATCATCA GTAACCCGTA TCGTGAGCAT
     3481 CCTCTCTCGT TTCATCGGTA TCATTACCCC CATGAACAGA AATCCCCCTT ACACGGAGGC
     3541 ATCAGTGACC AAACAGGAAA AAACCGCCCT TAACATGGCC CGCTTTATCA GAAGCCAGAC
     3601 ATTAACGCTT CTGGAGAAAC TCAACGAGCT GGACGCGGAT GAACAGGCAG ACATCTGTGA
     3661 ATCGCTTCAC GACCACGCTG ATGAGCTTTA CCGCAGCTGC CTCGCGCGTT TCGGTGATGA
     3721 CGGTGAAAAC CTCTGACACA TGCAGCTCCC GGAGACGGTC ACAGCTTGTC TGTAAGCGGA
     3781 TGCCGGGAGC AGACAAGCCC GTCAGGGCGC GTCAGCGGGT GTTGGCGGGT GTCGGGGCGC
     3841 AGCCATGACC CAGTCACGTA GCGATAGCGG AGTGTATACT GGCTTAACTA TGCGGCATCA
     3901 GAGCAGATTG TACTGAGAGT GCACCATATA TGCGGTGTGA AATACCGCAC AGATGCGTAA
     3961 GGAGAAAATA CCGCATCAGG CGCTCTTCCG CTTCCTCGCT CACTGACTCG CTGCGCTCGG
     4021 TCGTTCGGCT GCGGCGAGCG GTATCAGCTC ACTCAAAGGC GGTAATACGG TTATCCACAG
     4081 AATCAGGGGA TAACGCAGGA AAGAACATGT GAGCAAAAGG CCAGCAAAAG GCCAGGAACC
     4141 GTAAAAAGGC CGCGTTGCTG GCGTTTTTCC ATAGGCTCCG CCCCCCTGAC GAGCATCACA
     4201 AAAATCGACG CTCAAGTCAG AGGTGGCGAA ACCCGACAGG ACTATAAAGA TACCAGGCGT
     4261 TTCCCCCTGG AAGCTCCCTC GTGCGCTCTC CTGTTCCGAC CCTGCCGCTT ACCGGATACC
     4321 TGTCCGCCTT TCTCCCTTCG GGAAGCGTGG CGCTTTCTCA TAGCTCACGC TGTAGGTATC
     4381 TCAGTTCGGT GTAGGTCGTT CGCTCCAAGC TGGGCTGTGT GCACGAACCC CCCGTTCAGC
     4441 CCGACCGCTG CGCCTTATCC GGTAACTATC GTCTTGAGTC CAACCCGGTA AGACACGACT
     4501 TATCGCCACT GGCAGCAGCC ACTGGTAACA GGATTAGCAG AGCGAGGTAT GTAGGCGGTG
     4561 CTACAGAGTT CTTGAAGTGG TGGCCTAACT ACGGCTACAC TAGAAGGACA GTATTTGGTA
     4621 TCTGCGCTCT GCTGAAGCCA GTTACCTTCG GAAAAAGAGT TGGTAGCTCT TGATCCGGCA
     4681 AACAAACCAC CGCTGGTAGC GGTGGTTTTT TTGTTTGCAA GCAGCAGATT ACGCGCAGAA
     4741 AAAAAGGATC TCAAGAAGAT CCTTTGATCT TTTCTACGGG GTCTGACGCT CAGTGGAACG
     4801 AAAACTCACG TTAAGGGATT TTGGTCATGA ACAATAAAAC TGTCTGCTTA CATAAACAGT
     4861 AATACAAGGG GTGTTATGAG CCATATTCAA CGGGAAACGT CTTGCTCTAG GCCGCGATTA
     4921 AATTCCAACA TGGATGCTGA TTTATATGGG TATAAATGGG CTCGCGATAA TGTCGGGCAA
     4981 TCAGGTGCGA CAATCTATCG ATTGTATGGG AAGCCCGATG CGCCAGAGTT GTTTCTGAAA
     5041 CATGGCAAAG GTAGCGTTGC CAATGATGTT ACAGATGAGA TGGTCAGACT AAACTGGCTG
     5101 ACGGAATTTA TGCCTCTTCC GACCATCAAG CATTTTATCC GTACTCCTGA TGATGCATGG
     5161 TTACTCACCA CTGCGATCCC CGGGAAAACA GCATTCCAGG TATTAGAAGA ATATCCTGAT
     5221 TCAGGTGAAA ATATTGTTGA TGCGCTGGCA GTGTTCCTGC GCCGGTTGCA TTCGATTCCT
     5281 GTTTGTAATT GTCCTTTTAA CAGCGATCGC GTATTTCGTC TCGCTCAGGC GCAATCACGA
     5341 ATGAATAACG GTTTGGTTGA TGCGAGTGAT TTTGATGACG AGCGTAATGG CTGGCCTGTT
     5401 GAACAAGTCT GGAAAGAAAT GCATAAACTT TTGCCATTCT CACCGGATTC AGTCGTCACT
     5461 CATGGTGATT TCTCACTTGA TAACCTTATT TTTGACGAGG GGAAATTAAT AGGTTGTATT
     5521 GATGTTGGAC GAGTCGGAAT CGCAGACCGA TACCAGGATC TTGCCATCCT ATGGAACTGC
     5581 CTCGGTGAGT TTTCTCCTTC ATTACAGAAA CGGCTTTTTC AAAAATATGG TATTGATAAT
     5641 CCTGATATGA ATAAATTGCA GTTTCATTTG ATGCTCGATG AGTTTTTCTA AGAATTAATT
     5701 CATGAGCGGA TACATATTTG AATGTATTTA GAAAAATAAA CAAATAGGGG TTCCGCGCAC
     5761 ATTTCCCCGA AAAGTGCCAC CTAAATTGTA AGCGTTAATA TTTTGTTAAA ATTCGCGTTA
     5821 AATTTTTGTT AAATCAGCTC ATTTTTTAAC CAATAGGCCG AAATCGGCAA AATCCCTTAT
     5881 AAATCAAAAG AATAGACCGA GATAGGGTNN NNNNNNNNNN NNNNNNNNNN NNNNNNNNNN
     5941 NNNNNAAAGA ACGTGGACTC CAACGTCAAA GGNNNNNNNN NNNNNNNNNN NNNNNNNNNN
     6001 NNNNNNNNNN NNNNNNNNNN NTNNNNNNNN NNNNNNNNNN NNNNNNNNNN NNNNNNNNNN
     6061 NNNNNNNNNN NNNNNNNNNN NNNNNNNNNN NNNNNNNNNN NNNNNNNNNN NNNGNNNNNN
     6121 NNNNNNNNNN NNNNNNNNNN NNNNNNNNNN NNNNNNNNNN NNNNNNNNNN NNNNNNNNNN
     6181 NNNNNNNNNN NNNNNNNNNN NNNNNNNNNN NNNNNNNNNN NNNNNNNNNN NNNNNNNNCC
     6241 CATTCGCCA
//
