# Supplementary material for: Asymmetric Biocatalytic Synthesis of 1‐Aryltetrahydro‐β‐carbolines Enabled by “Substrate Walking”
Source: Chemistry. 2020 Nov 3;26(69):16281–5. doi: 10.1002/chem.202004449 (PMC7756766; doi:10.1002/chem.202004449)
Supplement: Supplementary file 3 — Supplementary [file CHEM-26-16281-s003.zip › pET-28a(+)_RsSTR-V176L-V208A.gbk]

LOCUS       pET-28a(+)_RsSTR-V176L-V208A      6249 bp    DNA     circular UNA 2-MAY-2002
COMMENT     http://www.informaxinc.com
FEATURES             Location/Qualifiers
     Vector          join(1120..6249,1..158)
                     /origin="pET-28a(+) (5,368bp circular)Target vector: from
                     NdeI cut at 238^239 to XhoI cut at 158^159,
                     5,288bpOrientation: originalPlus strand 5':   no
                     changePlus strand 3':   no changeMinus strand 5':  no
                     changeMinus strand 3':  no change"
     terminator      complement(26..72)
                     /vntifkey="43"
                     /label="T7 terminator"
     protein_bind    complement(140..157)
                     /vntifkey="31"
                     /label="His tag"
     misc_feature    159..1119
                     /feature_type="Insertion"
                     /origin="RsSTR_-V176L-V208A_gene (974bp linear)Fragment: from
                     NdeI cut at 6^7 to XhoI cut at 965^966, 959bpOrientation:
                     reverse complementedPlus strand 5':   no changePlus
                     strand 3':   no changeMinus strand 5':  no changeMinus
                     strand 3':  no change"
                     /label="RsSTR V176L/V208A"
     mutation        complement(575..577)
                     /label="V208A"
     mutation        complement(671..673)
                     /label="V176L"
     protein_bind    complement(1124..1141)
                     /vntifkey="31"
                     /label="thrombin"
     protein_bind    complement(1151..1168)
                     /vntifkey="31"
                     /label="His tag"
     misc_feature    complement(1178..1180)
                     /feature_type="Translation Start Site"
                     /label="translation start"
     RBS             complement(1188..1193)
     CDS             complement(1224..1248)
                     /vntifkey="4"
                     /label="lac operator"
     promoter        complement(1251..1267)
                     /vntifkey="30"
                     /label="T7 promoter"
     CDS             1654..2733
                     /vntifkey="4"
                     /label="lac I"
     rep_origin      complement(4151..4770)
                     /vntifkey="33"
                     /label="pBR322 origin"
     gene            4876..5688
                     /vntifkey="4"
                     /label="Kan Resistance"
                     /label="KanR"
     rep_origin      complement(5784..6239)
                     /vntifkey="33"
                     /label="f1 origin"
ORIGIN
        1 ATCCGGATAT AGTTCCTCCT TTCAGCAAAA AACCCCTCAA GACCCGTTTA GAGGCCCCAA
       61 GGGGTTATGC TAGTTATTGC TCAGCGGTGG CAGCAGCCAA CTCAGCTTCC TTTCGGGCTT
      121 TGTTAGCAGC CGGATCTCAG TGGTGGTGGT GGTGGTGCTC GAgTTAGTGG CTGCTCACAA
      181 AGCTGTTACC TTTTTTATCA TACACCAGAA TACCAACGCT ACCATGAAAC AGGGTGCCAA
      241 TATACAGCAG GCCATCATGT TCTTGAATCT GCTCAAAATG TTCACCGGCA AAAGGCGGAG
      301 GCAGCGGAAT AACTTCCAGG ATGTTGCCAA ATTCATCGAA TTTAATGCCT TTCGGATCAA
      361 CGCGACCATG CATATTACCA TCCAGTTCTT CGCTGCTGCT AACCCAAAAA TGACCATCGG
      421 CATTACGTTT AATGTTACCC GGATTCGGAA TTTTAACCAG AACTTCTGCG GTGCCTTTTT
      481 TAGGACCTTC CAGCCAATAT TTCACAATCT GATGGCTCAG AAATTCGGCA ACCAGAACAA
      541 AGCTGCTATC TGCGCTAACT TCTGCACCAC CCGGTGCATG CAGTTCTTTC AGCAGCAGGG
      601 TGGTTTCTTT GGTGCTCGGA TCGTATTTAA TCAGACGACC GGTTTTATCG CTGGTATCCA
      661 TAATCTGCTG CAGACCACGA TCGTCATACA GGGTGCTAAC ATCGGTAAAA TACACAATAC
      721 CGGTACGCTG ATCAACGGTA ACTGCATACA GCCATTTAAA CGGAACACCA TCAACGCTGG
      781 TTGCCAGCTG GGTTGCATGA CCACCTTCGC TACCAACAAC GCTCAGATGA TAATAACAAT
      841 CCACGATATA CAGCTGGTTG TTCTGCAGAT TATAGCTAAT ATCATAGGTA CGACCACACA
      901 GCGGACGTTT TTCGGCATCG GTGCTATTTT CACAAAAGGC TTTATTCCAA TACGGGCTTG
      961 CATAGGCAAA ATCCACAAAG CCGCTATTCG GACCTTCATA TTTGATAACA CGACCATCCT
     1021 GAACGCTGGT ATAAAAGCCT TTGTTGGTGC TATCAAAGGT AAAGCTATTC GGTGCATAGC
     1081 TCGGTGCTTC AATCAGAATT TCTTTCAGAA TCGGGCTcaT ATGGCTGCCG CGCGGCACCA
     1141 GGCCGCTGCT GTGATGATGA TGATGATGGC TGCTGCCCAT GGTATATCTC CTTCTTAAAG
     1201 TTAAACAAAA TTATTTCTAG AGGGGAATTG TTATCCGCTC ACAATTCCCC TATAGTGAGT
     1261 CGTATTAATT TCGCGGGATC GAGATCTCGA TCCTCTACGC CGGACGCATC GTGGCCGGCA
     1321 TCACCGGCGC CACAGGTGCG GTTGCTGGCG CCTATATCGC CGACATCACC GATGGGGAAG
     1381 ATCGGGCTCG CCACTTCGGG CTCATGAGCG CTTGTTTCGG CGTGGGTATG GTGGCAGGCC
     1441 CCGTGGCCGG GGGACTGTTG GGCGCCATCT CCTTGCATGC ACCATTCCTT GCGGCGGCGG
     1501 TGCTCAACGG CCTCAACCTA CTACTGGGCT GCTTCCTAAT GCAGGAGTCG CATAAGGGAG
     1561 AGCGTCGAGA TCCCGGACAC CATCGAATGG CGCAAAACCT TTCGCGGTAT GGCATGATAG
     1621 CGCCCGGAAG AGAGTCAATT CAGGGTGGTG AATGTGAAAC CAGTAACGTT ATACGATGTC
     1681 GCAGAGTATG CCGGTGTCTC TTATCAGACC GTTTCCCGCG TGGTGAACCA GGCCAGCCAC
     1741 GTTTCTGCGA AAACGCGGGA AAAAGTGGAA GCGGCGATGG CGGAGCTGAA TTACATTCCC
     1801 AACCGCGTGG CACAACAACT GGCGGGCAAA CAGTCGTTGC TGATTGGCGT TGCCACCTCC
     1861 AGTCTGGCCC TGCACGCGCC GTCGCAAATT GTCGCGGCGA TTAAATCTCG CGCCGATCAA
     1921 CTGGGTGCCA GCGTGGTGGT GTCGATGGTA GAACGAAGCG GCGTCGAAGC CTGTAAAGCG
     1981 GCGGTGCACA ATCTTCTCGC GCAACGCGTC AGTGGGCTGA TCATTAACTA TCCGCTGGAT
     2041 GACCAGGATG CCATTGCTGT GGAAGCTGCC TGCACTAATG TTCCGGCGTT ATTTCTTGAT
     2101 GTCTCTGACC AGACACCCAT CAACAGTATT ATTTTCTCCC ATGAAGACGG TACGCGACTG
     2161 GGCGTGGAGC ATCTGGTCGC ATTGGGTCAC CAGCAAATCG CGCTGTTAGC GGGCCCATTA
     2221 AGTTCTGTCT CGGCGCGTCT GCGTCTGGCT GGCTGGCATA AATATCTCAC TCGCAATCAA
     2281 ATTCAGCCGA TAGCGGAACG GGAAGGCGAC TGGAGTGCCA TGTCCGGTTT TCAACAAACC
     2341 ATGCAAATGC TGAATGAGGG CATCGTTCCC ACTGCGATGC TGGTTGCCAA CGATCAGATG
     2401 GCGCTGGGCG CAATGCGCGC CATTACCGAG TCCGGGCTGC GCGTTGGTGC GGATATCTCG
     2461 GTAGTGGGAT ACGACGATAC CGAAGACAGC TCATGTTATA TCCCGCCGTT AACCACCATC
     2521 AAACAGGATT TTCGCCTGCT GGGGCAAACC AGCGTGGACC GCTTGCTGCA ACTCTCTCAG
     2581 GGCCAGGCGG TGAAGGGCAA TCAGCTGTTG CCCGTCTCAC TGGTGAAAAG AAAAACCACC
     2641 CTGGCGCCCA ATACGCAAAC CGCCTCTCCC CGCGCGTTGG CCGATTCATT AATGCAGCTG
     2701 GCACGACAGG TTTCCCGACT GGAAAGCGGG CAGTGAGCGC AACGCAATTA ATGTAAGTTA
     2761 GCTCACTCAT TAGGCACCGG GATCTCGACC GATGCCCTTG AGAGCCTTCA ACCCAGTCAG
     2821 CTCCTTCCGG TGGGCGCGGG GCATGACTAT CGTCGCCGCA CTTATGACTG TCTTCTTTAT
     2881 CATGCAACTC GTAGGACAGG TGCCGGCAGC GCTCTGGGTC ATTTTCGGCG AGGACCGCTT
     2941 TCGCTGGAGC GCGACGATGA TCGGCCTGTC GCTTGCGGTA TTCGGAATCT TGCACGCCCT
     3001 CGCTCAAGCC TTCGTCACTG GTCCCGCCAC CAAACGTTTC GGCGAGAAGC AGGCCATTAT
     3061 CGCCGGCATG GCGGCCCCAC GGGTGCGCAT GATCGTGCTC CTGTCGTTGA GGACCCGGCT
     3121 AGGCTGGCGG GGTTGCCTTA CTGGTTAGCA GAATGAATCA CCGATACGCG AGCGAACGTG
     3181 AAGCGACTGC TGCTGCAAAA CGTCTGCGAC CTGAGCAACA ACATGAATGG TCTTCGGTTT
     3241 CCGTGTTTCG TAAAGTCTGG AAACGCGGAA GTCAGCGCCC TGCACCATTA TGTTCCGGAT
     3301 CTGCATCGCA GGATGCTGCT GGCTACCCTG TGGAACACCT ACATCTGTAT TAACGAAGCG
     3361 CTGGCATTGA CCCTGAGTGA TTTTTCTCTG GTCCCGCCGC ATCCATACCG CCAGTTGTTT
     3421 ACCCTCACAA CGTTCCAGTA ACCGGGCATG TTCATCATCA GTAACCCGTA TCGTGAGCAT
     3481 CCTCTCTCGT TTCATCGGTA TCATTACCCC CATGAACAGA AATCCCCCTT ACACGGAGGC
     3541 ATCAGTGACC AAACAGGAAA AAACCGCCCT TAACATGGCC CGCTTTATCA GAAGCCAGAC
     3601 ATTAACGCTT CTGGAGAAAC TCAACGAGCT GGACGCGGAT GAACAGGCAG ACATCTGTGA
     3661 ATCGCTTCAC GACCACGCTG ATGAGCTTTA CCGCAGCTGC CTCGCGCGTT TCGGTGATGA
     3721 CGGTGAAAAC CTCTGACACA TGCAGCTCCC GGAGACGGTC ACAGCTTGTC TGTAAGCGGA
     3781 TGCCGGGAGC AGACAAGCCC GTCAGGGCGC GTCAGCGGGT GTTGGCGGGT GTCGGGGCGC
     3841 AGCCATGACC CAGTCACGTA GCGATAGCGG AGTGTATACT GGCTTAACTA TGCGGCATCA
     3901 GAGCAGATTG TACTGAGAGT GCACCATATA TGCGGTGTGA AATACCGCAC AGATGCGTAA
     3961 GGAGAAAATA CCGCATCAGG CGCTCTTCCG CTTCCTCGCT CACTGACTCG CTGCGCTCGG
     4021 TCGTTCGGCT GCGGCGAGCG GTATCAGCTC ACTCAAAGGC GGTAATACGG TTATCCACAG
     4081 AATCAGGGGA TAACGCAGGA AAGAACATGT GAGCAAAAGG CCAGCAAAAG GCCAGGAACC
     4141 GTAAAAAGGC CGCGTTGCTG GCGTTTTTCC ATAGGCTCCG CCCCCCTGAC GAGCATCACA
     4201 AAAATCGACG CTCAAGTCAG AGGTGGCGAA ACCCGACAGG ACTATAAAGA TACCAGGCGT
     4261 TTCCCCCTGG AAGCTCCCTC GTGCGCTCTC CTGTTCCGAC CCTGCCGCTT ACCGGATACC
     4321 TGTCCGCCTT TCTCCCTTCG GGAAGCGTGG CGCTTTCTCA TAGCTCACGC TGTAGGTATC
     4381 TCAGTTCGGT GTAGGTCGTT CGCTCCAAGC TGGGCTGTGT GCACGAACCC CCCGTTCAGC
     4441 CCGACCGCTG CGCCTTATCC GGTAACTATC GTCTTGAGTC CAACCCGGTA AGACACGACT
     4501 TATCGCCACT GGCAGCAGCC ACTGGTAACA GGATTAGCAG AGCGAGGTAT GTAGGCGGTG
     4561 CTACAGAGTT CTTGAAGTGG TGGCCTAACT ACGGCTACAC TAGAAGGACA GTATTTGGTA
     4621 TCTGCGCTCT GCTGAAGCCA GTTACCTTCG GAAAAAGAGT TGGTAGCTCT TGATCCGGCA
     4681 AACAAACCAC CGCTGGTAGC GGTGGTTTTT TTGTTTGCAA GCAGCAGATT ACGCGCAGAA
     4741 AAAAAGGATC TCAAGAAGAT CCTTTGATCT TTTCTACGGG GTCTGACGCT CAGTGGAACG
     4801 AAAACTCACG TTAAGGGATT TTGGTCATGA ACAATAAAAC TGTCTGCTTA CATAAACAGT
     4861 AATACAAGGG GTGTTATGAG CCATATTCAA CGGGAAACGT CTTGCTCTAG GCCGCGATTA
     4921 AATTCCAACA TGGATGCTGA TTTATATGGG TATAAATGGG CTCGCGATAA TGTCGGGCAA
     4981 TCAGGTGCGA CAATCTATCG ATTGTATGGG AAGCCCGATG CGCCAGAGTT GTTTCTGAAA
     5041 CATGGCAAAG GTAGCGTTGC CAATGATGTT ACAGATGAGA TGGTCAGACT AAACTGGCTG
     5101 ACGGAATTTA TGCCTCTTCC GACCATCAAG CATTTTATCC GTACTCCTGA TGATGCATGG
     5161 TTACTCACCA CTGCGATCCC CGGGAAAACA GCATTCCAGG TATTAGAAGA ATATCCTGAT
     5221 TCAGGTGAAA ATATTGTTGA TGCGCTGGCA GTGTTCCTGC GCCGGTTGCA TTCGATTCCT
     5281 GTTTGTAATT GTCCTTTTAA CAGCGATCGC GTATTTCGTC TCGCTCAGGC GCAATCACGA
     5341 ATGAATAACG GTTTGGTTGA TGCGAGTGAT TTTGATGACG AGCGTAATGG CTGGCCTGTT
     5401 GAACAAGTCT GGAAAGAAAT GCATAAACTT TTGCCATTCT CACCGGATTC AGTCGTCACT
     5461 CATGGTGATT TCTCACTTGA TAACCTTATT TTTGACGAGG GGAAATTAAT AGGTTGTATT
     5521 GATGTTGGAC GAGTCGGAAT CGCAGACCGA TACCAGGATC TTGCCATCCT ATGGAACTGC
     5581 CTCGGTGAGT TTTCTCCTTC ATTACAGAAA CGGCTTTTTC AAAAATATGG TATTGATAAT
     5641 CCTGATATGA ATAAATTGCA GTTTCATTTG ATGCTCGATG AGTTTTTCTA AGAATTAATT
     5701 CATGAGCGGA TACATATTTG AATGTATTTA GAAAAATAAA CAAATAGGGG TTCCGCGCAC
     5761 ATTTCCCCGA AAAGTGCCAC CTAAATTGTA AGCGTTAATA TTTTGTTAAA ATTCGCGTTA
     5821 AATTTTTGTT AAATCAGCTC ATTTTTTAAC CAATAGGCCG AAATCGGCAA AATCCCTTAT
     5881 AAATCAAAAG AATAGACCGA GATAGGGTNN NNNNNNNNNN NNNNNNNNNN NNNNNNNNNN
     5941 NNNNNAAAGA ACGTGGACTC CAACGTCAAA GGNNNNNNNN NNNNNNNNNN NNNNNNNNNN
     6001 NNNNNNNNNN NNNNNNNNNN NTNNNNNNNN NNNNNNNNNN NNNNNNNNNN NNNNNNNNNN
     6061 NNNNNNNNNN NNNNNNNNNN NNNNNNNNNN NNNNNNNNNN NNNNNNNNNN NNNGNNNNNN
     6121 NNNNNNNNNN NNNNNNNNNN NNNNNNNNNN NNNNNNNNNN NNNNNNNNNN NNNNNNNNNN
     6181 NNNNNNNNNN NNNNNNNNNN NNNNNNNNNN NNNNNNNNNN NNNNNNNNNN NNNNNNNNCC
     6241 CATTCGCCA
//
