# Supplementary material for: Asymmetric Biocatalytic Synthesis of 1‐Aryltetrahydro‐β‐carbolines Enabled by “Substrate Walking”
Source: Chemistry. 2020 Nov 3;26(69):16281–5. doi: 10.1002/chem.202004449 (PMC7756766; doi:10.1002/chem.202004449)
Supplement: Supplementary file 3 — Supplementary [file CHEM-26-16281-s003.zip › pET-28a(+)_RsSTR-V208A.gbk]

LOCUS       pET-28a(+)_RsSTR-V208A      6249 bp    DNA     circular UNA 2-MAY-2002
COMMENT     http://www.informaxinc.com
FEATURES             Location/Qualifiers
     Vector          join(1120..6249,1..158)
                     /origin="pET-28a(+) (5,368bp circular)Target vector: from
                     NdeI cut at 238^239 to XhoI cut at 158^159,
                     5,288bpOrientation: originalPlus strand 5':   no
                     changePlus strand 3':   no changeMinus strand 5':  no
                     changeMinus strand 3':  no change"
     terminator      complement(26..72)
                     /vntifkey="43"
                     /label="T7 terminator"
     protein_bind    complement(140..157)
                     /vntifkey="31"
                     /label="His tag"
     misc_feature    159..1119
                     /feature_type="Insertion"
                     /origin="RsSTR-V208A_gene_PCR (974bp linear)Fragment: from NdeI
                     cut at 6^7 to XhoI cut at 965^966, 959bpOrientation:
                     reverse complementedPlus strand 5':   no changePlus
                     strand 3':   no changeMinus strand 5':  no changeMinus
                     strand 3':  no change"
                     /label="RsSTR V208A"
     protein_bind    complement(1124..1141)
                     /vntifkey="31"
                     /label="thrombin"
     protein_bind    complement(1151..1168)
                     /vntifkey="31"
                     /label="His tag"
     misc_feature    complement(1178..1180)
                     /feature_type="Translation Start Site"
                     /label="translation start"
     RBS             complement(1188..1193)
     CDS             complement(1224..1248)
                     /vntifkey="4"
                     /label="lac operator"
     promoter        complement(1251..1267)
                     /vntifkey="30"
                     /label="T7 promoter"
     CDS             1654..2733
                     /vntifkey="4"
                     /label="lac I"
     rep_origin      complement(4151..4770)
                     /vntifkey="33"
                     /label="pBR322 origin"
     gene            4876..5688
                     /vntifkey="4"
                     /label="Kan Resistance"
                     /label="KanR"
     rep_origin      complement(5784..6239)
                     /vntifkey="33"
                     /label="f1 origin"
ORIGIN
        1 ATCCGGATAT AGTTCCTCCT TTCAGCAAAA AACCCCTCAA GACCCGTTTA GAGGCCCCAA
       61 GGGGTTATGC TAGTTATTGC TCAGCGGTGG CAGCAGCCAA CTCAGCTTCC TTTCGGGCTT
      121 TGTTAGCAGC CGGATCTCAG TGGTGGTGGT GGTGGTGCTC GAgTTAGTGG CTGCTCACAA
      181 AGCTGTTACC TTTTTTATCA TACACCAGAA TACCAACGCT ACCATGAAAC AGGGTGCCAA
      241 TATACAGCAG GCCATCATGT TCTTGAATCT GCTCAAAATG TTCACCGGCA AAAGGCGGAG
      301 GCAGCGGAAT AACTTCCAGG ATGTTGCCAA ATTCATCGAA TTTAATGCCT TTCGGATCAA
      361 CGCGACCATG CATATTACCA TCCAGTTCTT CGCTGCTGCT AACCCAAAAA TGACCATCGG
      421 CATTACGTTT AATGTTACCC GGATTCGGAA TTTTAACCAG AACTTCTGCG GTGCCTTTTT
      481 TAGGACCTTC CAGCCAATAT TTCACAATCT GATGGCTCAG AAATTCGGCA ACCAGAACAA
      541 AGCTGCTATC TGCGCTAACT TCTGCACCAC CCGGTGCATG CAGTTCTTTC AGCAGCAGGG
      601 TGGTTTCTTT GGTGCTCGGA TCGTATTTAA TCAGACGACC GGTTTTATCG CTGGTATCCA
      661 TAATCTGCTG CACACCACGA TCGTCATACA GGGTGCTAAC ATCGGTAAAA TACACAATAC
      721 CGGTACGCTG ATCAACGGTA ACTGCATACA GCCATTTAAA CGGAACACCA TCAACGCTGG
      781 TTGCCAGCTG GGTTGCATGA CCACCTTCGC TACCAACAAC GCTCAGATGA TAATAACAAT
      841 CCACGATATA CAGCTGGTTG TTCTGCAGAT TATAGCTAAT ATCATAGGTA CGACCACACA
      901 GCGGACGTTT TTCGGCATCG GTGCTATTTT CACAAAAGGC TTTATTCCAA TACGGGCTTG
      961 CATAGGCAAA ATCCACAAAG CCGCTATTCG GACCTTCATA TTTGATAACA CGACCATCCT
     1021 GAACGCTGGT ATAAAAGCCT TTGTTGGTGC TATCAAAGGT AAAGCTATTC GGTGCATAGC
     1081 TCGGTGCTTC AATCAGAATT TCTTTCAGAA TCGGGCTcaT ATGGCTGCCG CGCGGCACCA
     1141 GGCCGCTGCT GTGATGATGA TGATGATGGC TGCTGCCCAT GGTATATCTC CTTCTTAAAG
     1201 TTAAACAAAA TTATTTCTAG AGGGGAATTG TTATCCGCTC ACAATTCCCC TATAGTGAGT
     1261 CGTATTAATT TCGCGGGATC GAGATCTCGA TCCTCTACGC CGGACGCATC GTGGCCGGCA
     1321 TCACCGGCGC CACAGGTGCG GTTGCTGGCG CCTATATCGC CGACATCACC GATGGGGAAG
     1381 ATCGGGCTCG CCACTTCGGG CTCATGAGCG CTTGTTTCGG CGTGGGTATG GTGGCAGGCC
     1441 CCGTGGCCGG GGGACTGTTG GGCGCCATCT CCTTGCATGC ACCATTCCTT GCGGCGGCGG
     1501 TGCTCAACGG CCTCAACCTA CTACTGGGCT GCTTCCTAAT GCAGGAGTCG CATAAGGGAG
     1561 AGCGTCGAGA TCCCGGACAC CATCGAATGG CGCAAAACCT TTCGCGGTAT GGCATGATAG
     1621 CGCCCGGAAG AGAGTCAATT CAGGGTGGTG AATGTGAAAC CAGTAACGTT ATACGATGTC
     1681 GCAGAGTATG CCGGTGTCTC TTATCAGACC GTTTCCCGCG TGGTGAACCA GGCCAGCCAC
     1741 GTTTCTGCGA AAACGCGGGA AAAAGTGGAA GCGGCGATGG CGGAGCTGAA TTACATTCCC
     1801 AACCGCGTGG CACAACAACT GGCGGGCAAA CAGTCGTTGC TGATTGGCGT TGCCACCTCC
     1861 AGTCTGGCCC TGCACGCGCC GTCGCAAATT GTCGCGGCGA TTAAATCTCG CGCCGATCAA
     1921 CTGGGTGCCA GCGTGGTGGT GTCGATGGTA GAACGAAGCG GCGTCGAAGC CTGTAAAGCG
     1981 GCGGTGCACA ATCTTCTCGC GCAACGCGTC AGTGGGCTGA TCATTAACTA TCCGCTGGAT
     2041 GACCAGGATG CCATTGCTGT GGAAGCTGCC TGCACTAATG TTCCGGCGTT ATTTCTTGAT
     2101 GTCTCTGACC AGACACCCAT CAACAGTATT ATTTTCTCCC ATGAAGACGG TACGCGACTG
     2161 GGCGTGGAGC ATCTGGTCGC ATTGGGTCAC CAGCAAATCG CGCTGTTAGC GGGCCCATTA
     2221 AGTTCTGTCT CGGCGCGTCT GCGTCTGGCT GGCTGGCATA AATATCTCAC TCGCAATCAA
     2281 ATTCAGCCGA TAGCGGAACG GGAAGGCGAC TGGAGTGCCA TGTCCGGTTT TCAACAAACC
     2341 ATGCAAATGC TGAATGAGGG CATCGTTCCC ACTGCGATGC TGGTTGCCAA CGATCAGATG
     2401 GCGCTGGGCG CAATGCGCGC CATTACCGAG TCCGGGCTGC GCGTTGGTGC GGATATCTCG
     2461 GTAGTGGGAT ACGACGATAC CGAAGACAGC TCATGTTATA TCCCGCCGTT AACCACCATC
     2521 AAACAGGATT TTCGCCTGCT GGGGCAAACC AGCGTGGACC GCTTGCTGCA ACTCTCTCAG
     2581 GGCCAGGCGG TGAAGGGCAA TCAGCTGTTG CCCGTCTCAC TGGTGAAAAG AAAAACCACC
     2641 CTGGCGCCCA ATACGCAAAC CGCCTCTCCC CGCGCGTTGG CCGATTCATT AATGCAGCTG
     2701 GCACGACAGG TTTCCCGACT GGAAAGCGGG CAGTGAGCGC AACGCAATTA ATGTAAGTTA
     2761 GCTCACTCAT TAGGCACCGG GATCTCGACC GATGCCCTTG AGAGCCTTCA ACCCAGTCAG
     2821 CTCCTTCCGG TGGGCGCGGG GCATGACTAT CGTCGCCGCA CTTATGACTG TCTTCTTTAT
     2881 CATGCAACTC GTAGGACAGG TGCCGGCAGC GCTCTGGGTC ATTTTCGGCG AGGACCGCTT
     2941 TCGCTGGAGC GCGACGATGA TCGGCCTGTC GCTTGCGGTA TTCGGAATCT TGCACGCCCT
     3001 CGCTCAAGCC TTCGTCACTG GTCCCGCCAC CAAACGTTTC GGCGAGAAGC AGGCCATTAT
     3061 CGCCGGCATG GCGGCCCCAC GGGTGCGCAT GATCGTGCTC CTGTCGTTGA GGACCCGGCT
     3121 AGGCTGGCGG GGTTGCCTTA CTGGTTAGCA GAATGAATCA CCGATACGCG AGCGAACGTG
     3181 AAGCGACTGC TGCTGCAAAA CGTCTGCGAC CTGAGCAACA ACATGAATGG TCTTCGGTTT
     3241 CCGTGTTTCG TAAAGTCTGG AAACGCGGAA GTCAGCGCCC TGCACCATTA TGTTCCGGAT
     3301 CTGCATCGCA GGATGCTGCT GGCTACCCTG TGGAACACCT ACATCTGTAT TAACGAAGCG
     3361 CTGGCATTGA CCCTGAGTGA TTTTTCTCTG GTCCCGCCGC ATCCATACCG CCAGTTGTTT
     3421 ACCCTCACAA CGTTCCAGTA ACCGGGCATG TTCATCATCA GTAACCCGTA TCGTGAGCAT
     3481 CCTCTCTCGT TTCATCGGTA TCATTACCCC CATGAACAGA AATCCCCCTT ACACGGAGGC
     3541 ATCAGTGACC AAACAGGAAA AAACCGCCCT TAACATGGCC CGCTTTATCA GAAGCCAGAC
     3601 ATTAACGCTT CTGGAGAAAC TCAACGAGCT GGACGCGGAT GAACAGGCAG ACATCTGTGA
     3661 ATCGCTTCAC GACCACGCTG ATGAGCTTTA CCGCAGCTGC CTCGCGCGTT TCGGTGATGA
     3721 CGGTGAAAAC CTCTGACACA TGCAGCTCCC GGAGACGGTC ACAGCTTGTC TGTAAGCGGA
     3781 TGCCGGGAGC AGACAAGCCC GTCAGGGCGC GTCAGCGGGT GTTGGCGGGT GTCGGGGCGC
     3841 AGCCATGACC CAGTCACGTA GCGATAGCGG AGTGTATACT GGCTTAACTA TGCGGCATCA
     3901 GAGCAGATTG TACTGAGAGT GCACCATATA TGCGGTGTGA AATACCGCAC AGATGCGTAA
     3961 GGAGAAAATA CCGCATCAGG CGCTCTTCCG CTTCCTCGCT CACTGACTCG CTGCGCTCGG
     4021 TCGTTCGGCT GCGGCGAGCG GTATCAGCTC ACTCAAAGGC GGTAATACGG TTATCCACAG
     4081 AATCAGGGGA TAACGCAGGA AAGAACATGT GAGCAAAAGG CCAGCAAAAG GCCAGGAACC
     4141 GTAAAAAGGC CGCGTTGCTG GCGTTTTTCC ATAGGCTCCG CCCCCCTGAC GAGCATCACA
     4201 AAAATCGACG CTCAAGTCAG AGGTGGCGAA ACCCGACAGG ACTATAAAGA TACCAGGCGT
     4261 TTCCCCCTGG AAGCTCCCTC GTGCGCTCTC CTGTTCCGAC CCTGCCGCTT ACCGGATACC
     4321 TGTCCGCCTT TCTCCCTTCG GGAAGCGTGG CGCTTTCTCA TAGCTCACGC TGTAGGTATC
     4381 TCAGTTCGGT GTAGGTCGTT CGCTCCAAGC TGGGCTGTGT GCACGAACCC CCCGTTCAGC
     4441 CCGACCGCTG CGCCTTATCC GGTAACTATC GTCTTGAGTC CAACCCGGTA AGACACGACT
     4501 TATCGCCACT GGCAGCAGCC ACTGGTAACA GGATTAGCAG AGCGAGGTAT GTAGGCGGTG
     4561 CTACAGAGTT CTTGAAGTGG TGGCCTAACT ACGGCTACAC TAGAAGGACA GTATTTGGTA
     4621 TCTGCGCTCT GCTGAAGCCA GTTACCTTCG GAAAAAGAGT TGGTAGCTCT TGATCCGGCA
     4681 AACAAACCAC CGCTGGTAGC GGTGGTTTTT TTGTTTGCAA GCAGCAGATT ACGCGCAGAA
     4741 AAAAAGGATC TCAAGAAGAT CCTTTGATCT TTTCTACGGG GTCTGACGCT CAGTGGAACG
     4801 AAAACTCACG TTAAGGGATT TTGGTCATGA ACAATAAAAC TGTCTGCTTA CATAAACAGT
     4861 AATACAAGGG GTGTTATGAG CCATATTCAA CGGGAAACGT CTTGCTCTAG GCCGCGATTA
     4921 AATTCCAACA TGGATGCTGA TTTATATGGG TATAAATGGG CTCGCGATAA TGTCGGGCAA
     4981 TCAGGTGCGA CAATCTATCG ATTGTATGGG AAGCCCGATG CGCCAGAGTT GTTTCTGAAA
     5041 CATGGCAAAG GTAGCGTTGC CAATGATGTT ACAGATGAGA TGGTCAGACT AAACTGGCTG
     5101 ACGGAATTTA TGCCTCTTCC GACCATCAAG CATTTTATCC GTACTCCTGA TGATGCATGG
     5161 TTACTCACCA CTGCGATCCC CGGGAAAACA GCATTCCAGG TATTAGAAGA ATATCCTGAT
     5221 TCAGGTGAAA ATATTGTTGA TGCGCTGGCA GTGTTCCTGC GCCGGTTGCA TTCGATTCCT
     5281 GTTTGTAATT GTCCTTTTAA CAGCGATCGC GTATTTCGTC TCGCTCAGGC GCAATCACGA
     5341 ATGAATAACG GTTTGGTTGA TGCGAGTGAT TTTGATGACG AGCGTAATGG CTGGCCTGTT
     5401 GAACAAGTCT GGAAAGAAAT GCATAAACTT TTGCCATTCT CACCGGATTC AGTCGTCACT
     5461 CATGGTGATT TCTCACTTGA TAACCTTATT TTTGACGAGG GGAAATTAAT AGGTTGTATT
     5521 GATGTTGGAC GAGTCGGAAT CGCAGACCGA TACCAGGATC TTGCCATCCT ATGGAACTGC
     5581 CTCGGTGAGT TTTCTCCTTC ATTACAGAAA CGGCTTTTTC AAAAATATGG TATTGATAAT
     5641 CCTGATATGA ATAAATTGCA GTTTCATTTG ATGCTCGATG AGTTTTTCTA AGAATTAATT
     5701 CATGAGCGGA TACATATTTG AATGTATTTA GAAAAATAAA CAAATAGGGG TTCCGCGCAC
     5761 ATTTCCCCGA AAAGTGCCAC CTAAATTGTA AGCGTTAATA TTTTGTTAAA ATTCGCGTTA
     5821 AATTTTTGTT AAATCAGCTC ATTTTTTAAC CAATAGGCCG AAATCGGCAA AATCCCTTAT
     5881 AAATCAAAAG AATAGACCGA GATAGGGTNN NNNNNNNNNN NNNNNNNNNN NNNNNNNNNN
     5941 NNNNNAAAGA ACGTGGACTC CAACGTCAAA GGNNNNNNNN NNNNNNNNNN NNNNNNNNNN
     6001 NNNNNNNNNN NNNNNNNNNN NTNNNNNNNN NNNNNNNNNN NNNNNNNNNN NNNNNNNNNN
     6061 NNNNNNNNNN NNNNNNNNNN NNNNNNNNNN NNNNNNNNNN NNNNNNNNNN NNNGNNNNNN
     6121 NNNNNNNNNN NNNNNNNNNN NNNNNNNNNN NNNNNNNNNN NNNNNNNNNN NNNNNNNNNN
     6181 NNNNNNNNNN NNNNNNNNNN NNNNNNNNNN NNNNNNNNNN NNNNNNNNNN NNNNNNNNCC
     6241 CATTCGCCA
//
